Addgene plasmid #160409: pJH54_pE12_hyCal7
Purpose: Gateway entry clone containing postsynaptic HyCal component (HyNaC7) for HySyn system
Depositing lab: Daniel Colón-Ramos. Depositing organization: Yale University. Publication: A genetically encoded tool for reconstituting synthetic modulatory neurotransmission and reconnect neural circuits in vivo. Hawk JD, Wisdom EM, Sengupta T, Kashlan ZD, Colon-Ramos DA. Nat Commun. 2021 Aug 9;12(1):4795. doi: 10.1038/s41467-021-24690-9. PubMed 34373460.
Backbone
  Vector backbone: pDONR221
  Vector type: Other
Growth in bacteria
  Bacterial resistance: Kanamycin, 50 μg/mL
  Growth temperature: 37°C
  Growth strain: DH5alpha
  Copy number: High Copy
Gene/Insert
  Gene/Insert name: pDONR221 hyCal7 (alt name: hyNaC7)
  Species: Synthetic
  Cloning method: Gibson Cloning
Resource information
  A portion of this plasmid was derived from a plasmid made by: Synthesis
Terms and licenses: Academic/Nonprofit Terms; Industry Terms: Not Available to Industry
How to cite: pJH54_pE12_hyCal7 was a gift from Daniel Colón-Ramos (Addgene plasmid # 160409 ; http://n2t.net/addgene:160409 ; RRID:Addgene_160409)
