[The description below was written by a language model from this plasmid's Addgene catalogue record and pLannotate feature annotations shown in this document.]
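Description:
pJH54_pE12_hyCal7 is a Gateway entry clone built on the pDONR221 backbone, a small (about 4.1 kb) bacterial cloning plasmid rather than an expression vector in its own right. It is maintained in E. coli through a high-copy ColE1/pUC-type origin and selected with kanamycin via the aph(3')-Ia (KanR) gene. The remaining annotated backbone elements are typical of the pDONR series: rrnB T1 and T2 transcription terminators positioned upstream of the cloning region to insulate the insert from read-through transcription, a T7 promoter just outside attL2, and short vestigial fragments of lacI and lacZα that have no functional role.

The payload sits between the attL1 and attL2 recombination sites, a span of roughly 1.5 kb that the automated annotation does not label. According to the catalogue entry, it is a synthetic sequence, introduced by Gibson assembly, encoding hyCal7 (also called HyNaC7), described as the postsynaptic "HyCal" component of the HySyn system, a genetically encoded tool for reconstituting synthetic modulatory neurotransmission and reconnecting neural circuits in vivo. No promoter, tag or reporter is recorded within the attL-flanked region, which is consistent with an entry clone carrying only the coding module.

Its intended use is as a donor in LR Clonase reactions. Recombination of attL1/attL2 with the attR sites of a destination vector transfers hyCal7 directionally into an expression context, where a user-chosen promoter and 3' elements can direct it to the desired postsynaptic cells. The record does not name particular destination vectors or host organisms.
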