Features (pLannotate 1.2.2; 9 found; start..end, strand, type, name):
     33..132     +  protein_bind   attL1: mutant version of attL; recombination site for the Gateway® LR reaction LR Clonase™
   1668..1767    -  protein_bind   attL2: mutant version of attL; recombination site for the Gateway® LR reaction LR Clonase™
   1785..1803    -  promoter       T7 promoter: promoter for bacteriophage T7 RNA polymerase
   1937..2746    +  CDS            KanR: aminoglycoside phosphotransferase; aph(3')-Ia; confers resistance to kanamycin in bacteria or G418 (Geneticin®) in eukaryotes
   2893..3481    +  rep_origin     ori: high-copy-number ColE1/pMB1/pBR322/pUC origin of replication
   3664..3756    +  CDS            lacI (fragment): lac repressor; lacI; The lac repressor binds to the lac operator to inhibit transcription in E. coli. This inhibition can be relieved by adding lactose or isopropyl-β-D-thiogalactopyranoside (IPTG).
   3811..3838    -  terminator     rrnB T2 terminator: transcription terminator T2 from the E. coli rrnB gene
   3970..4013    +  terminator     rrnB T1 terminator: Escherichia coli rrnB; transcription terminator T1 from the E. coli rrnB gene
   4060..17      -  CDS            lacZα (fragment) (across the origin): LacZα fragment of β-galactosidase; lacZ fragment
>Addgene plasmid #160409 | pJH54_pE12_hyCal7 | addgene full sequence | sequence record 316155 | Addgene NGS Result
GTAAAACGACGGCCAGTCTTAAGCTCGGGCCCCAAATAATGATTTTATTTTGACTGATAGTGACCTGTTC
GTTGCAACAAATTGATGAGCAATGCTTTTTTATAATGCCAACTTTGTACAAAAAAGCAGGCTTAGCTAGC
GCCACCATGAGAATCAGACTGAAGGAGAGAATGAGAAAAATTGTGCAGGAAAGACTGACCGTGAAACAGA
TTTTTAAAAGATATATCGAGAGCTCTACCCTGCACGGATTTTGTTATGTGTGTATGGACACATTCCTGGG
AAGAAGACTGATTTGGGCCGTGCTGATGATCCTGGGAGCCATCTATTTCATTTTTAAACTGAGATACGGC
ATCAAGGAATACTTTGACTATCCATTCAGCACCCTGTCTACAGTGGAATATGTGGACGATCTGCTGTTTC
CAGCCGTGTCTGTGTGCGCTACCAATAGCTACATTGCCTCTCAGGTGTATACCAATCAGCTGAATACAAT
GTATAAGGAGGGAAGACTGCCACTGGATAACAACCAGTCTATCCCAGAATATAACATTCCAGGAGACGAG
CTGGTGAAGACCCTGAAGAACAGCAGCCTGACAATTGAGTCTCTGCTGAAGTATTGTGACTGGATCATGC
AGGACACATCTCACCCACTGGTGACCCCAAATAATTGTGGAGCTCTGAATTTTACAAGCTATTTTAATTA
CAAGGGAGAGCAGTGCCATACCCTGAACAGCGGAGCTAAAGGACATGAACTGCTGAAGGTGAGCGATGTG
GGAATCTCTCATGGATACGAACTGGTGTTTGACCTGCAGACAAACGAGGTTATTAAGAACTATCAGCTGA
GCGGAATGAGAATCGTGATCCATGATCAGGTGTTCCCACCACAGCTGGTGGATGGATTCTTTATCAGCCC
AGGATTCAAGACCTACATCAAGCTGGGAATTACCCAGTCTCAGTCTCTGCCACCACCATATTCTACAGAA
TGCGGACAGAAAAAACTGAAGTATTATGCTATCTATAGCCAGAGACTGTGCCTGCTGGAGACCCTGACAG
ACTTCACAGGAGACCTGTGCGGATGTAGAGATGTGTTTATGCCAGAGAACGGACTGCCATTCTGTAGCCT
GCAGGAACTGTATAGCTGCATGTACCCAGCTAAAGAGTCTTTTAGCGAATTCACCATGAGAAAAGAGTGT
CCAAGCGATTGCGAAGAAAGAACCTTTAGCTACGAGCTGTCTGAGGCTAGATATCTGCACAATCCACCAA
TTGGACTGTCTCTGAGCAGACTGGATAAACTGCAGCTGGACAAGTCTCTGCCAAGCGAGGCTCACCTGTC
TAAACTGGCTAAAAGCCTGACACCAAAAGAACTGGATGCCTACATCGAAAGCAACATCATCAGCGTGATT
CTGTTTTTCGGAGATACCAGAATCGATTACCACGAACAGGAAGCCACAAACGACTTTTTCCAGTTCCTGG
GAAATATGGGAGGAGAATTTGGACTGATGCTGGGAGCTTCCCTGCTGACCTTCGTGGAATTCATTGACCT
GTTTATTGTGCTGCTGTACCACCAGATGCTGAGACTGTATAACCTGAGAAAGATTCCAGACATTTTTGCC
AGCAAAAGAAACAGAAATAAGGAAAAAACCAAGAAGTGTGAGAACGTGTGAGGATCCACCCAGCTTTCTT
GTACAAAGTTGGCATTATAAGAAAGCATTGCTTATCAATTTGTTGCAACGAACAGGTCACTATCAGTCAA
AATAAAATCATTATTTGCCATCCAGCTGATATCCCCTATAGTGAGTCGTATTACATGGTCATAGCTGTTT
CCTGGCAGCTCTGGCCCGTGTCTCAAAATCTCTGATGTTACATTGCACAAGATAAAAATATATCATCATG
AACAATAAAACTGTCTGCTTACATAAACAGTAATACAAGGGGTGTTATGAGCCATATTCAACGGGAAACG
TCGAGGCCGCGATTAAATTCCAACATGGATGCTGATTTATATGGGTATAAATGGGCTCGCGATAATGTCG
GGCAATCAGGTGCGACAATCTATCGCTTGTATGGGAAGCCCGATGCGCCAGAGTTGTTTCTGAAACATGG
CAAAGGTAGCGTTGCCAATGATGTTACAGATGAGATGGTCAGACTAAACTGGCTGACGGAATTTATGCCT
CTTCCGACCATCAAGCATTTTATCCGTACTCCTGATGATGCATGGTTACTCACCACTGCGATCCCCGGAA
AAACAGCATTCCAGGTATTAGAAGAATATCCTGATTCAGGTGAAAATATTGTTGATGCGCTGGCAGTGTT
CCTGCGCCGGTTGCATTCGATTCCTGTTTGTAATTGTCCTTTTAACAGCGATCGCGTATTTCGTCTCGCT
CAGGCGCAATCACGAATGAATAACGGTTTGGTTGATGCGAGTGATTTTGATGACGAGCGTAATGGCTGGC
CTGTTGAACAAGTCTGGAAAGAAATGCATAAACTTTTGCCATTCTCACCGGATTCAGTCGTCACTCATGG
TGATTTCTCACTTGATAACCTTATTTTTGACGAGGGGAAATTAATAGGTTGTATTGATGTTGGACGAGTC
GGAATCGCAGACCGATACCAGGATCTTGCCATCCTATGGAACTGCCTCGGTGAGTTTTCTCCTTCATTAC
AGAAACGGCTTTTTCAAAAATATGGTATTGATAATCCTGATATGAATAAATTGCAGTTTCATTTGATGCT
CGATGAGTTTTTCTAATCAGAATTGGTTAATTGGTTGTAACACTGGCAGAGCATTACGCTGACTTGACGG
GACGGCGCAAGCTCATGACCAAAATCCCTTAACGTGAGTTACGCGTCGTTCCACTGAGCGTCAGACCCCG
TAGAAAAGATCAAAGGATCTTCTTGAGATCCTTTTTTTCTGCGCGTAATCTGCTGCTTGCAAACAAAAAA
ACCACCGCTACCAGCGGTGGTTTGTTTGCCGGATCAAGAGCTACCAACTCTTTTTCCGAAGGTAACTGGC
TTCAGCAGAGCGCAGATACCAAATACTGTTCTTCTAGTGTAGCCGTAGTTAGGCCACCACTTCAAGAACT
CTGTAGCACCGCCTACATACCTCGCTCTGCTAATCCTGTTACCAGTGGCTGCTGCCAGTGGCGATAAGTC
GTGTCTTACCGGGTTGGACTCAAGACGATAGTTACCGGATAAGGCGCAGCGGTCGGGCTGAACGGGGGGT
TCGTGCACACAGCCCAGCTTGGAGCGAACGACCTACACCGAACTGAGATACCTACAGCGTGAGCTATGAG
AAAGCGCCACGCTTCCCGAAGGGAGAAAGGCGGACAGGTATCCGGTAAGCGGCAGGGTCGGAACAGGAGA
GCGCACGAGGGAGCTTCCAGGGGGAAACGCCTGGTATCTTTATAGTCCTGTCGGGTTTCGCCACCTCTGA
CTTGAGCGTCGATTTTTGTGATGCTCGTCAGGGGGGCGGAGCCTATGGAAAAACGCCAGCAACGCGGCCT
TTTTACGGTTCCTGGCCTTTTGCTGGCCTTTTGCTCACATGTTCTTTCCTGCGTTATCCCCTGATTCTGT
GGATAACCGTATTACCGCCTTTGAGTGAGCTGATACCGCTCGCCGCAGCCGAACGACCGAGCGCAGCGAG
TCAGTGAGCGAGGAAGCGGAAGAGCGCCCAATACGCAAACCGCCTCTCCCCGCGCGTTGGCCGATTCATT
AATGCAGCTGGCACGACAGGTTTCCCGACTGGAAAGCGGGCAGTGAGCGCAACGCAATTAATACGCGTAC
CGCTAGCCAGGAAGAGTTTGTAGAAACGCAAAAAGGCCATCCGTCAGGATGGCCTTCTGCTTAGTTTGAT
GCCTGGCAGTTTATGGCGGGCGTCCTGCCCGCCACCCTCCGGGCCGTTGCTTCACAACGTTCAAATCCGC
TCCCGGCGGATTTGTCCTACTCAGGAGAGCGTTCACCGACAAACAACAGATAAAACGAAAGGCCCAGTCT
TCCGACTGAGCCTTTCGTTTTATTTGATGCCTGGCAGTTCCCTACTCTCGCGTTAACGCTAGCATGGATG
TTTTCCCAGTCACGACGTT
